>Addgene plasmid #51943 | pLpA-DN.JNK2 | addgene partial sequence | sequence record 129593 | CMV-F 5'-CGCAAATGGGCGGTAGGCGTG-3'
CTATATAAGCAGAGCTCGTTTAGTGAACCGTCAGATCCGGTCGCGCGAATTCGAGCTCGGTACCCGGGGA
TCCTCTAGAGTCGACCTGCAGGCATGCAAGCTTGCTTGTTCTTTTTGCAGAAGCTCAGAATAAACGCTCA
ACTTTGGCCATGTACCCATACGATGTTCCAGATTACGCCATGTACCCATACGATGTTCCAGATTACGCCA
TGTACCCATACGATGTTCCAGATTACGCCATGGGCGACAGTAAATGTGACAGTCAGTTTTATAGTGTGCA
AGTGGCAGACTCAACCTTCACTGTCCTAAAACGTTACCAGCAGCTGAAACCAATTGGCTCTGGGGCCCAA
GGGATTGTTTGTGCTGCATTTGATACAGTTCTTGGGATAAATGTTGCAGTCAAGAAACTAAGCCGTCCTT
TTCAGAACCAAACTCATGCAAAGAGAGCTTATCGTGAACTTGTCCTCTTAAAATGTGTCAATCATAAAAA
TATAATTAGTTTGTTAAATGTGTTTACACCACAAAAAACTCTAGAAGAATTTCAAGATGTGTATTTGGTT
ATGGAATTAATGGATGCTAACTTATGTCAGGTTATTCACATGGAGCTGGATCATGAAAGAATGTCCTACC
TTCTTTACCAGATGCTTTGTGGTATTAAACATCTGCATTCAGCTGGTATAATTCATAGAGATTTGAAGCC
TAGCAACATTGTTGTGAAATCAGACTGCACCCTGAAGATCCTTGACTTTGGCCTGGCCCGGACAGCGTGC
ACTAACTTCATGATGGCGCCTTTTGTGGTGACACGGTACTACCGGGCGCCCGAAGTCATCCTGGGTATGG
GCTACAAAGAGAACGTTGATATCTGGTCAGTGGGTTGCATCATGGGAGAGCTGGTGAAAGGTTGTGTGAT
ATTCCAAGGCACTGACCATATTGATCAGTGGAATAAAGTTATTGAGCAGCTGGGAACACCATCAGCAGAG
TTCATGAAGAAACTTCAGCCAACTGTGAGGAATTATGTCGAAAACAGACCAAAGTATCCTGGAATCAA
