>Addgene plasmid #51943 | pLpA-DN.JNK2 | addgene partial sequence | sequence record 130462 | SV40pA-R 5'-GAAATTTGTGATGCTATTGC-3'
TAAGCTGCAATAAACAAGTTAACAACAACAATTGCATTCATTTTATGTTTCAGGTTCAGGGGGAGGTGTG
GGAGGTTTTTTAAAGCAAGTAAAACCTCTACAAATGTGGTATGGCTGATTATGATCATGAACAGACTGTG
AGGACTGAGGGGCCTGAAATGAGCCTTGGGACTGTGAATCTAAAATACACAAACAATTAGAATCAGTAGT
TTAACACATTATACACTTAAAAATTTTATATTTACCTTAGAGCTTTAAATCTCTGTAGGTAGTTTGTCCA
ATTATGTCACACCACAGAAGTAAGGTTCCTTCACAAAGATCCCAAGCTTTCATCGACAGCCTTCAAGGGG
TCCCGTCGAGGCATCAAGACTGCTGTCTGTGTCTGAGGCCAGCGTCTGCTCAGTGGACATGGATGAAATG
TCATTGATCGATGAAGACTGAGAAGGAGTGGCGTTGCTACTTACTGCTGCATCTGAAGGCTGATCTTTTA
CAACACCATTCTTGCTTCTTTCTTCCCAATCCATGACTTCTTTGTAAATTAGCTCTTTCCATTCTTCAAT
TGCATGTTCTCTTTCTTCCAACTGGGCATCATAAATTTGAGGTGGTGGGGCTTCTGCTTCGGCGGGGTCA
TACCAAACAGTGATGTATGGGTGACGCAGAGCTTCGTCTACAGAGATCCGCTTGTCAGGATCAATCACTA
ACATTTTTGATAACAGATCTCTGGCTTGACTTGTTTTTATTTTGTCTCGCTCAGATTCTGATGGGAATAT
CCAATCTGGAAAGAGTTCTTCAAATTTGATTCCAGGATACTTTGGTCTGTTTTCGACATAATTCCTCACA
GTTGGCTGAAGTTTCTTCATGAACTCTGCTGATGGTGTTCCCAGCTGCTCAATAACTTTATTCCACTGAT
CAATATGGTCAGTGCCTTGGAATATCACACAACCTTTCACCAGCTCTCCCATGATGCAACCCACTGACCA
GATATCAACGTTCTCTTTGTAGCCCATACCCAGGATGACTTCGGGCGCCCGGTAGTACCGTGTCACCACA
AAAGGCGCCATCATGAAGTTAGTGCA
