[The description below was written by a language model from this plasmid's Addgene catalogue record.]
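Description:
pLpA-DN.JNK2 is an adenoviral shuttle plasmid built on the pACCMVpLpA (pLpA) backbone, which is about 8.8 kb without the insert. It is maintained in E. coli under ampicillin selection. The record does not state the copy number, the bacterial origin of replication, or the cloning method used to introduce the insert. No feature table is supplied, so the adenoviral sequences and the polyadenylation signal in the backbone cannot be described from this record.

The payload is a dominant negative form of mouse JNK2 (Mapk9, mitogen-activated protein kinase 9) expressed from a CMV promoter, with an HA epitope tag fused to the N terminus for immunodetection of the protein. The dominant negative property comes from mutating the dual phosphorylation motif in the activation loop from TPY to APF. This change removes the threonine and tyrosine residues that upstream MAP kinase kinases must phosphorylate to activate the enzyme. The mutant therefore cannot be switched on, but it is expected to still engage upstream activators and pathway partners, and so interfere with endogenous JNK signalling.

The stated purpose is adenoviral expression of dominant negative JNK2. Vectors of this type are generally used to produce recombinant, replication-deficient adenovirus, which can deliver a transgene efficiently to cells that are hard to transfect. The associated publication concerns JNK antagonism of cardiac growth through cross-talk with calcineurin-NFAT signalling, which suggests the construct was used to inhibit JNK activity in that context.
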