Addgene plasmid #51943: pLpA-DN.JNK2
Purpose: Adenoviral vector for dominant negative JNK2 expression
Depositing lab: Jeffery Molkentin. Depositing organization: Cincinnati Children's Hospital Medical Center. Publication: c-Jun N-terminal kinases (JNK) antagonize cardiac growth through cross-talk with calcineurin-NFAT signaling. Liang Q, Bueno OF, Wilkins BJ, Kuan CY, Xia Y, Molkentin JD. EMBO J. 2003 Oct 1;22(19):5079-89. 10.1093/emboj/cdg474 PubMed 14517246.
Backbone
  Vector backbone: pACCMVpLpA (pLpA)
  Backbone size w/o insert (bp): 8800
  Vector type: Adenoviral
Growth in bacteria
  Bacterial resistance: Ampicillin, 100 μg/mL
  Growth temperature: 37°C
  Growth strain: NEB Stable
  Copy number: Unknown
Gene/Insert
  Gene/Insert name: DN JNK2 (alt names: JNK2; mitogen-activated protein kinase 9; MAPK9)
  Species: M. musculus (mouse)
  Mutation: dominant negative: the dual phosphorylation motif TPY was changed to APF
  Entrez Gene: Mapk9 (a.k.a. JNK2, Prkm9, p54aSAPK)
  Promoter: CMV
  Tag / fusion protein: HA (N terminal on insert)
  Cloning method: Unknown
  Sequencing primers: 5′ CMV-F
Terms and licenses: Academic/Nonprofit Terms; Industry Terms: Not Available to Industry
How to cite: pLpA-DN.JNK2 was a gift from Jeffery Molkentin (Addgene plasmid # 51943 ; http://n2t.net/addgene:51943 ; RRID:Addgene_51943)
